Addgene plasmid #74640: pIM572
Purpose: alias pFA6a-yTagRFP-T-kanMX6 - vector for C-terminal tagging of yeast genes with yeast-adapted mTagRFP-T and G418 selection marker
Depositing lab: Jiří Hašek. Depositing organization: Institute of Microbiology, Academy of Sciences of the Czech Republic. Publication: New integrative modules for multicolor-protein labeling and live-cell imaging in Saccharomyces cerevisiae. Malcova I, Farkasovsky M, Senohrabkova L, Vasicova P, Hasek J. FEMS Yeast Res. 2016 Mar 17. pii: fow027. 10.1093/femsyr/fow027 PubMed 26994102.
Backbone
  Vector backbone: pFM571
  Backbone manufacturer: Marian Farkasovsky
  Backbone size w/o insert (bp): 4677
  Modifications to backbone: Replacement of mCherry with yTagRFP-T
  Vector type: Yeast Expression
  Selectable markers: Kanamycin - G418
Growth in bacteria
  Bacterial resistance: Ampicillin, 100 μg/mL
  Growth temperature: 37°C
  Growth strain: DH5alpha
  Copy number: Unknown
Gene/Insert
  Gene/Insert name: yTagRFP-T
Resource information
  A portion of this plasmid was derived from a plasmid made by: M. Kaern, University Ottawa, Canada
Terms and licenses: Academic/Nonprofit Terms; Industry Terms: Not Available to Industry
Depositor comments: During verification of the constructed cassettes by restriction analysis and sequencing we found out that there are 254 bp missing after the BamHI site in between the fluorophore and the Ashbya gossypii TEF promotor region regulating expression of the selectable marker in pFM571, pIM572 and pIM573. We checked the original pYM27 plasmid (Janke, et al., 2004, Yeast 21:947-962 ) we obtained from Euroscarf and compared the obtained sequence to the published one. We also checked by restriction analysis pYM27 from an independent source (but also obtained from Euroscarf) and got the same result. In the originally published pYM27 sequence, there is a sequence AGATCC resembling BamHI site (GGATCC) at position 1044-1049 bp. Likely due to a BamHI star activity that led to cutting this BamHI-like site in parallel with the true BamHI site, the nucleotides between these two sites got lost during construction of pYM27 or its predecessors and are missing in pYM27 and thus also in our pYM27-based modules - pFM571, pIM572 and pIM573. It seems, however, that the functionality of the vector and of the selection marker is not disturbed since transformants were readily obtained with all the concerned cassettes when selecting on geneticin.
How to cite: pIM572 was a gift from Jiří Hašek (Addgene plasmid # 74640 ; http://n2t.net/addgene:74640 ; RRID:Addgene_74640)
