[The description below was written by a language model from this plasmid's Addgene catalogue record and pLannotate feature annotations shown in this document.]
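Description:
pIM572, also known as pFA6a-yTagRFP-T-kanMX6, is a yeast tagging module plasmid in the pFA6a family. It is intended as a template for C-terminal fusion of chromosomal Saccharomyces cerevisiae genes to a red fluorescent protein rather than as a self-replicating yeast expression vector. No yeast origin or centromere is annotated. It was made from the backbone pFM571 by replacing mCherry with yTagRFP-T, a yeast-adapted version of TagRFP-T, a constitutively fluorescent red protein derived from Entacmaea quadricolor. In E. coli the plasmid is maintained through a high-copy ColE1/pUC-type origin and selected with ampicillin via the bla gene and its promoter. Small remnants of lacI, rop and bom, together with SP6 and T7 promoters flanking the cassette, are carried over from the cloning backbone.

The functional unit is the TagRFP-T coding sequence followed, across the origin of the circular map, by the kanMX marker. In kanMX a kanamycin resistance gene is driven by Ashbya gossypii TEF regulatory sequences and confers G418 (geneticin) resistance in yeast. The fluorophore has no annotated promoter of its own, since expression is meant to come from the tagged gene after in-frame integration. In modules of this type, the tag and marker are typically amplified together with primers carrying homology to the target locus and integrated by homologous recombination.

The depositor notes that 254 bp between the BamHI site after the fluorophore and the TEF promoter region are missing. This deletion was inherited from the parental pYM27 lineage and is shared with related modules. Marker function appears unaffected, as geneticin-resistant transformants were readily obtained. The plasmid belongs to a set of integrative modules for multicolour protein labelling and live-cell imaging.
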