Features (pLannotate 1.2.2; 10 found; start..end, strand, type, name):
     73..1429    +  gene           kanMX: yeast selectable marker conferring kanamycin resistance (Wach et al., 1994)
   1534..1552    -  promoter       T7 promoter: promoter for bacteriophage T7 RNA polymerase
   1574..1627    -  CDS            lacI (fragment): lac repressor; lacI; The lac repressor binds to the lac operator to inhibit transcription in E. coli. This inhibition can be relieved by adding lactose or isopropyl-β-D-thiogalactopyranoside (IPTG).
   1810..2398    -  rep_origin     ori: high-copy-number ColE1/pMB1/pBR322/pUC origin of replication
   2569..3429    -  CDS            AmpR: β-lactamase; bla; confers resistance to ampicillin, carbenicillin, and related antibiotics
   3430..3534    -  promoter       AmpR promoter: bla
   3629..3664    +  CDS            rop (fragment): Rop protein, which maintains plasmids at low copy number; rop
   3766..3817    +  misc_feature   bom (fragment): basis of mobility region from pBR322
   3880..3898    +  promoter       SP6 promoter: promoter for bacteriophage SP6 RNA polymerase
   3966..4697    +  CDS            TagRFP-T: TagRFP-T is a basic (constitutively fluorescent) red fluorescent protein published in 2008, derived from Entacmaea quadricolor. It has low acid sensitivity.
>Addgene plasmid #74640 | pIM572 | addgene full sequence | sequence record 149726
GATCCGCTAGGGATAACAGGGTAATATAGATCTGTTTAGCTTGCCTCGTCCCCGCCGGGTCACCCGGCCA
GCGACATGGAGGCCCAGAATACCCTCCTTGACAGTCTTGACGTGCGCAGCTCAGGGGCATGATGTGACTG
TCGCCCGTACATTTAGCCCATACATCCCCATGTATAATCATTTGCATCCATACATTTTGATGGCCGCACG
GCGCGAAGCAAAAATTACGGCTCCTCGCTGCAGACCTGCGAGCAGGGAAACGCTCCCCTCACAGACGCGT
TGAATTGTCCCCACGCCGCGCCCCTGTAGAGAAATATAAAAGGTTAGGATTTGCCACTGAGGTTCTTCTT
TCATATACTTCCTTTTAAAATCTTGCTAGGATACAGTTCTCACATCACATCCGAACATAAACAACCATGG
GTAAGGAAAAGACTCACGTTTCGAGGCCGCGATTAAATTCCAACATGGATGCTGATTTATATGGGTATAA
ATGGGCTCGCGATAATGTCGGGCAATCAGGTGCGACAATCTATCGATTGTATGGGAAGCCCGATGCGCCA
GAGTTGTTTCTGAAACATGGCAAAGGTAGCGTTGCCAATGATGTTACAGATGAGATGGTCAGACTAAACT
GGCTGACGGAATTTATGCCTCTTCCGACCATCAAGCATTTTATCCGTACTCCTGATGATGCATGGTTACT
CACCACTGCGATCCCCGGCAAAACAGCATTCCAGGTATTAGAAGAATATCCTGATTCAGGTGAAAATATT
GTTGATGCGCTGGCAGTGTTCCTGCGCCGGTTGCATTCGATTCCTGTTTGTAATTGTCCTTTTAACAGCG
ATCGCGTATTTCGTCTCGCTCAGGCGCAATCACGAATGAATAACGGTTTGGTTGATGCGAGTGATTTTGA
TGACGAGCGTAATGGCTGGCCTGTTGAACAAGTCTGGAAAGAAATGCATAAGCTTTTGCCATTCTCACCG
GATTCAGTCGTCACTCATGGTGATTTCTCACTTGATAACCTTATTTTTGACGAGGGGAAATTAATAGGTT
GTATTGATGTTGGACGAGTCGGAATCGCAGACCGATACCAGGATCTTGCCATCCTATGGAACTGCCTCGG
TGAGTTTTCTCCTTCATTACAGAAACGGCTTTTTCAAAAATATGGTATTGATAATCCTGATATGAATAAA
TTGCAGTTTCATTTGATGCTCGATGAGTTTTTCTAATCAGTACTGACAATAAAAAGATTCTTGTTTTCAA
GAACTTGTCATTTGTATAGTTTTTTTATATTGTAGTTGTTCTATTTTAATCAAATGTTAGCGTGATTTAT
ATTTTTTTTCGCCTCGACATCATCTGCCCAGATGCGAAGTTAAGTGCGCAGAAAGTAATATCATGCGTCA
ATCGTATGTGAATGCTGGTCGCTATACTGCTGTCGATTCGATACTAACGCCGCCATCCAGTTTAAACGAG
CTCGAATTCATCGATGATATCAGATCCACTAGTGGCCTATGCGGCCGCGGATCTGCCGGTCTCCCTATAG
TGAGTCGTATTAATTTCGATAAGCCAGGTTAACCTGCATTAATGAATCGGCCAACGCGCGGGGAGAGGCG
GTTTGCGTATTGGGCGCTCTTCCGCTTCCTCGCTCACTGACTCGCTGCGCTCGGTCGTTCGGCTGCGGCG
AGCGGTATCAGCTCACTCAAAGGCGGTAATACGGTTATCCACAGAATCAGGGGATAACGCAGGAAAGAAC
ATGTGAGCAAAAGGCCAGCAAAAGGCCAGGAACCGTAAAAAGGCCGCGTTGCTGGCGTTTTTCCATAGGC
TCCGCCCCCCTGACGAGCATCACAAAAATCGACGCTCAAGTCAGAGGTGGCGAAACCCGACAGGACTATA
AAGATACCAGGCGTTTCCCCCTGGAAGCTCCCTCGTGCGCTCTCCTGTTCCGACCCTGCCGCTTACCGGA
TACCTGTCCGCCTTTCTCCCTTCGGGAAGCGTGGCGCTTTCTCAATGCTCACGCTGTAGGTATCTCAGTT
CGGTGTAGGTCGTTCGCTCCAAGCTGGGCTGTGTGCACGAACCCCCCGTTCAGCCCGACCGCTGCGCCTT
ATCCGGTAACTATCGTCTTGAGTCCAACCCGGTAAGACACGACTTATCGCCACTGGCAGCAGCCACTGGT
AACAGGATTAGCAGAGCGAGGTATGTAGGCGGTGCTACAGAGTTCTTGAAGTGGTGGCCTAACTACGGCT
ACACTAGAAGGACAGTATTTGGTATCTGCGCTCTGCTGAAGCCAGTTACCTTCGGAAAAAGAGTTGGTAG
CTCTTGATCCGGCAAACAAACCACCGCTGGTAGCGGTGGTTTTTTTGTTTGCAAGCAGCAGATTACGCGC
AGAAAAAAAGGATCTCAAGAAGATCCTTTGATCTTTTCTACGGGGTCTGACGCTCAGTGGAACGAAAACT
CACGTTAAGGGATTTTGGTCATGAGATTATCAAAAAGGATCTTCACCTAGATCCTTTTAAATTAAAAATG
AAGTTTTAAATCAATCTAAAGTATATATGAGTAAACTTGGTCTGACAGTTACCAATGCTTAATCAGTGAG
GCACCTATCTCAGCGATCTGTCTATTTCGTTCATCCATAGTTGCCTGACTCCCCGTCGTGTAGATAACTA
CGATACGGGAGGGCTTACCATCTGGCCCCAGTGCTGCAATGATACCGCGAGACCCACGCTCACCGGCTCC
AGATTTATCAGCAATAAACCAGCCAGCCGGAAGGGCCGAGCGCAGAAGTGGTCCTGCAACTTTATCCGCC
TCCATCCAGTCTATTAATTGTTGCCGGGAAGCTAGAGTAAGTAGTTCGCCAGTTAATAGTTTGCGCAACG
TTGTTGCCATTGCTACAGGCATCGTGGTGTCACGCTCGTCGTTTGGTATGGCTTCATTCAGCTCCGGTTC
CCAACGATCAAGGCGAGTTACATGATCCCCCATGTTGTGCAAAAAAGCGGTTAGCTCCTTCGGTCCTCCG
ATCGTTGTCAGAAGTAAGTTGGCCGCAGTGTTATCACTCATGGTTATGGCAGCACTGCATAATTCTCTTA
CTGTCATGCCATCCGTAAGATGCTTTTCTGTGACTGGTGAGTACTCAACCAAGTCATTCTGAGAATAGTG
TATGCGGCGACCGAGTTGCTCTTGCCCGGCGTCAATACGGGATAATACCGCGCCACATAGCAGAACTTTA
AAAGTGCTCATCATTGGAAAACGTTCTTCGGGGCGAAAACTCTCAAGGATCTTACCGCTGTTGAGATCCA
GTTCGATGTAACCCACTCGTGCACCCAACTGATCTTCAGCATCTTTTACTTTCACCAGCGTTTCTGGGTG
AGCAAAAACAGGAAGGCAAAATGCCGCAAAAAAGGGAATAAGGGCGACACGGAAATGTTGAATACTCATA
CTCTTCCTTTTTCAATATTATTGAAGCATTTATCAGGGTTATTGTCTCATGAGCGGATACATATTTGAAT
GTATTTAGAAAAATAAACAAATAGGGGTTCCGCGCACATTTCCCCGAAAAGTGCCACCTGACGTCTAAGA
AACCATTATTATCATGACATTAACCTATAAAAATAGGCGTATCACGAGGCCCTTTCGTCTCGCGCGTTTC
GGTGATGACGGTGAAAACCTCTGACACATGCAGCTCCCGGAGACGGTCACAGCTTGTCTGTAAGCGGATG
CCGGGAGCAGACAAGCCCGTCAGGGCGCGTCAGCGGGTGTTGGCGGGTGTCGGGGCTGGCTTAACTATGC
GGCATCAGAGCAGATTGTACTGAGAGTGCACCATATGGACATATTGTCGTTAGAACGCGGCTACAATTAA
TACATAACCTTATGTATCATACACATACGATTTAGGTGACACTATAGAACGCGGCCGCCAGCTGAAGCTT
CGTACGCTGCAGGTCGACGGTGCAGGTGCTGGAGCTGGTGCTGGTATGGTATCTAAGGGTGAAGAATTGA
TTAAGGAAAACATGCACATGAAGTTGTATATGGAAGGTACTGTAAATAACCACCATTTTAAGTGTACCTC
TGAAGGTGAAGGTAAACCATATGAAGGTACACAAACCATGAGAATTAAAGTTGTAGAAGGTGGTCCATTG
CCTTTTGCCTTCGATATCTTAGCTACATCTTTTATGTACGGTTCAAGAACCTTCATCAATCATACTCAAG
GTATACCAGATTTCTTTAAGCAATCATTCCCTGAAGGTTTCACTTGGGAAAGAGTCACTACATATGAAGA
CGGTGGTGTTTTGACTGCCACACAAGATACATCCTTGCAAGACGGTTGTTTAATCTATAACGTTAAGATC
AGAGGTGTAAACTTCCCAAGTAACGGTCCTGTAATGCAAAAGAAAACTTTGGGTTGGGAAGCAAACACCG
AAATGTTGTATCCTGCCGATGGTGGTTTAGAAGGTCGAACTGACATGGCATTGAAATTAGTTGGTGGTGG
TCACTTAATTTGCAATTTCAAGACCACTTACAGATCTAAAAAGCCAGCTAAAAACTTGAAGATGCCTGGT
GTATACTACGTCGATCATAGATTGGAAAGAATTAAAGAAGCAGACAAGGAAACATATGTTGAACAACACG
AAGTCGCTGTTGCAAGATACTGCGATTTGCCTTCCAAGTTAGGTCATAAGTTGAACGGTATGGACGAATT
GTATAAGTAAG
