>Addgene plasmid #74640 | pIM572 | addgene partial sequence | sequence record 148723 | SP6 5'-ATTTAGGTGACACTATAG-3'
TCGTACGCTGCAGGTCGACGGTGCAGGTGCTGGAGCTGGTGCTGGTATGGTATCTAAGGGTGAAGAATTG
ATTAAGGAAAACATGCACATGAAGTTGTATATGGAAGGTACTGTAAATAACCACCATTTTAAGTGTACCT
CTGAAGGTGAAGGTAAACCATATGAAGGTACACAAACCATGAGAATTAAAGTTGTAGAAGGTGGTCCATT
GCCTTTTGCCTTCGATATCTTAGCTACATCTTTTATGTACGGTTCAAGAACCTTCATCAATCATACTCAA
GGTATACCAGATTTCTTTAAGCAATCATTCCCTGAAGGTTTCACTTGGGAAAGAGTCACTACATATGAAG
ACGGTGGTGTTTTGACTGCCACACAAGATACATCCTTGCAAGACGGTTGTTTAATCTATAACGTTAAGAT
CAGAGGTGTAAACTTCCCAAGTAACGGTCCTGTAATGCAAAAGAAAACTTTGGGTTGGGAAGCAAACACC
GAAATGTTGTATCCTGCCGATGGTGGTTTAGAAGGTCGAACTGACATGGCATTGAAATTAGTTGGTGGTG
GTCACTTAATTTGCAATTTCAAGACCACTTACAGATCTAAAAAGCCAGCTAAAAACTTGAAGATGCCTGG
TGTATACTACGTCGATCATAGATTGGAAAGAATTAAAGAAGCAGACAAGGAAACATATGTTGAACAACAC
GAAGTCGCTGTTGCAAGATACTGCGATTTGCCTTCCAAGTTAGGTCATAAGTTGAACGGTATGGACGAAT
TGTATAAGTAAGGATCCGCTAGGGATAACAGGGTAATATAGATCTGTTTAGCTTGCCTCGTCCCCGCCGG
GTCACCCGGCCAGCGACATGGAGGCCCAGAATACCCTCCTTGACAGTCTTGACGTGCGCAGCTCAGGGGC
ATGATGTGACTGTCGCCCGTACATTTAGCCCATACATCCCCATGTATAATCATTTGCATCCATAC
