>Addgene plasmid #74640 | pIM572 | addgene partial sequence | sequence record 148724 | Tef-promoter-F 5'-GGATACAGTTCTCACATCAC-3'
TAGGAAAGACTCACGTTTCGAGGCCGCGATTAAATTCCAACATGGATGCTGATTTATATGGGTATAAATG
GGCTCGCGATAATGTCGGGCAATCAGGTGCGACAATCTATCGATTGTATGGGAAGCCCGATGCGCCAGAG
TTGTTTCTGAAACATGGCAAAGGTAGCGTTGCCAATGATGTTACAGATGAGATGGTCAGACTAAACTGGC
TGACGGAATTTATGCCTCTTCCGACCATCAAGCATTTTATCCGTACTCCTGATGATGCATGGTTACTCAC
CACTGCGATCCCCGGCAAAACAGCATTCCAGGTATTAGAAGAATATCCTGATTCAGGTGAAAATATTGTT
GATGCGCTGGCAGTGTTCCTGCGCCGGTTGCATTCGATTCCTGTTTGTAATTGTCCTTTTAACAGCGATC
GCGTATTTCGTCTCGCTCAGGCGCAATCACGAATGAATAACGGTTTGGTTGATGCGAGTGATTTTGATGA
CGAGCGTAATGGCTGGCCTGTTGAACAAGTCTGGAAAGAAATGCATAAGCTTTTGCCATTCTCACCGGAT
TCAGTCGTCACTCATGGTGATTTCTCACTTGATAACCTTATTTTTGACGAGGGGAAATTAATAGGTTGTA
TTGATGTTGGACGAGTCGGAATCGCAGACCGATACCAGGATCTTGCCATCCTATGGAACTGCCTCGGTGA
GTTTTCTCCTTCATTACAGAAACGGCTTTTTCAAAAATATGGTATTGATAATCCTGATATGAATAAATTG
CAGTTTCATTTGATGCTCGATGAGTTTTTCTAATCAGTACTGACAATAAAAAGATTCTTGTTTTCAAGAA
CTTGTCATTTGTATAGTTTTTTTATATTGTAGTTGTTCTATTTTAATCAAATGTTAGCGTGATTTATATT
TTTTTTCGCCTCGACATCATCTGCCCAGATGCGAAGTTAAGTGCGCAGAAAGTAATATCATGCGTCAATC
GTATGTGAATGCTGGTCGCTATACTGCTGTCGATTCGATACTAACGCCGCCATCCAGTT
